Addgene plasmid #195789: pENTR223-BXRF1
Purpose: Gateway Entry Clone of Epstein-Barr virus BXRF1
Depositing lab: Eric Johannsen. Depositing organization: Brigham and Women's Hospital. Publication: Epstein-Barr virus and virus human protein interaction maps. Calderwood MA, Venkatesan K, Xing L, Chase MR, Vazquez A, Holthaus AM, Ewence AE, Li N, Hirozane-Kishikawa T, Hill DE, Vidal M, Kieff E, Johannsen E. Proc Natl Acad Sci U S A. 2007 May 1;104(18):7606-11. doi: 10.1073/pnas.0702332104. Epub 2007 Apr 19. PubMed 17446270.
Backbone
  Vector backbone: pENTR223.1
  Backbone manufacturer: Invitrogen
  Backbone size w/o insert (bp): 2875
  Vector type: Gateway Entry Vector
Growth in bacteria
  Bacterial resistance: Spectinomycin, 50 μg/mL
  Growth temperature: 37°C
  Growth strain: DH5alpha
  Copy number: High Copy
Gene/Insert
  Gene/Insert name: BXRF1
  Species: Epstein-Barr virus
  Entrez Gene: BXRF1 (a.k.a. HHV4_BXRF1)
  Cloning method: Gateway Cloning
Terms and licenses: Academic/Nonprofit Terms; Industry Terms: Not Available to Industry
How to cite: pENTR223-BXRF1 was a gift from Eric Johannsen (Addgene plasmid # 195789 ; http://n2t.net/addgene:195789 ; RRID:Addgene_195789)
