[The description below was written by a language model from this plasmid's Addgene catalogue record and pLannotate feature annotations shown in this document.]
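Description:
pENTR223-BXRF1 is a Gateway entry clone built on the Invitrogen pENTR223.1 backbone, carrying the BXRF1 open reading frame of Epstein-Barr virus. It is a small bacterial plasmid maintained at high copy from a ColE1/pUC-type origin and selected with spectinomycin through the aadA (SmR) aminoglycoside adenylyltransferase gene. That gene lies downstream of a class 1 integron Pc promoter fragment and a short remnant of a gentamicin resistance gene. The available sequence is labelled a partial NGS result of about 3.5 kb, which is close to the stated backbone size plus the insert.

The insert is annotated as a roughly 740 bp coding sequence matching the UL24-family protein of EBV strain B95-8. The annotation links this protein to nuclear egress of viral particles and to dispersal of host nucleolar proteins such as nucleolin and NPM1. The ORF is flanked on both sides by attL recombination sites. The automated annotation calls both of them attL3, and they are in opposite orientations as expected for an entry clone. These sites allow an LR Clonase reaction to move the ORF directionally into any compatible destination vector. rrnB T1 and T2 terminators sit upstream of the cassette and insulate it from read-through transcription. A T7 promoter lies just beyond the downstream att site, pointing back toward the insert. Short lacI and lacZα fragments appear to be backbone remnants.

The entry clone has no eukaryotic promoter or tags of its own, so expression depends on the destination vector chosen. It belongs to an EBV ORF collection associated with mapping virus–virus and virus–human protein interactions. It serves as a shuttle source for making BXRF1 expression or interaction-assay constructs.
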