Features (pLannotate 1.2.2; 12 found; start..end, strand, type, name):
    121..213     +  CDS            lacI (fragment): lac repressor; lacI; The lac repressor binds to the lac operator to inhibit transcription in E. coli. This inhibition can be relieved by adding lactose or isopropyl-β-D-thiogalactopyranoside (IPTG).
    268..295     -  terminator     rrnB T2 terminator: transcription terminator T2 from the E. coli rrnB gene
    427..470     +  terminator     rrnB T1 terminator: Escherichia coli rrnB; transcription terminator T1 from the E. coli rrnB gene
    517..553     -  CDS            lacZα (fragment): LacZα fragment of β-galactosidase; lacZ fragment
    570..665     +  protein_bind   attL3: mutant version of attL; recombination site for the Gateway® LR reaction LR Clonase™
    668..1411    +  CDS            UL24_EBVB9: Experimental evidence at transcript level: Swiss-Prot protein existence level 2. May participate in nuclear egress of viral particles. Plays a role in the dispersal of several host nucleolar proteins including NCL/nucleolin and NPM1. Since deletion of host NCL/nucleolin negatively impact on nuclear egress, UL24 supposedly acts on this process through its effect on host nucleoli. From Epstein-Barr virus (strain B95-8) (HHV-4) (Human herpesvirus 4).
   1413..1508    -  protein_bind   attL3: mutant version of attL; recombination site for the Gateway® LR reaction LR Clonase™
   1527..1545    -  promoter       T7 promoter: promoter for bacteriophage T7 RNA polymerase
   1735..1758    +  promoter       Pc promoter (fragment): intI1 (promoter lies within the coding sequence); class 1 integron promoter
   1934..1990    +  CDS            GmR (fragment): gentamycin acetyltransferase; aacC1; confers resistance to gentamycin
   1997..2788    +  CDS            SmR: aminoglycoside adenylyltransferase (Murphy, 1985); aadA; confers resistance to spectinomycin and streptomycin
   2881..3469    +  rep_origin     ori: high-copy-number ColE1/pMB1/pBR322/pUC origin of replication
>Addgene plasmid #195789 | pENTR223-BXRF1 | addgene full sequence | sequence record 385735 | Addgene Partial NGS Result
CTTTCCTGCGTTATCCCCTGATTCTGTGGATAACCGTATTACCGCCTTTGAGTGAGCTGATACCGCTCGC
CGCAGCCGAACGACCGAGCGCAGCGAGTCAGTGAGCGAGGAAGCGGAAGAGCGCCCAATACGCAAACCGC
CTCTCCCCGCGCGTTGGCCGATTCATTAATGCAGCTGGCACGACAGGTTTCCCGACTGGAAAGCGGGCAG
TGAGCGCAACGCAATTAATACGCGTACCGCTAGCCAGGAAGAGTTTGTAGAAACGCAAAAAGGCCATCCG
TCAGGATGGCCTTCTGCTTAGTTTGATGCCTGGCAGTTTATGGCGGGCGTCCTGCCCGCCACCCTCCGGG
CCGTTGCTTCACAACGTTCAAATCCGCTCCCGGCGGATTTGTCCTACTCAGGAGAGCGTTCACCGACAAA
CAACAGATAAAACGAAAGGCCCAGTCTTCCGACTGAGCCTTTCGTTTTATTTGATGCCTGGCAGTTCCCT
ACTCTCGCGTTAACGCTAGCATGGATGTTTTCCCAGTCACGACGTTGTAAAACGACGGCCAGTCTTAAGC
TCGGGCCCCAAATAATGATTTTATTTTGACTGATAGTGACCTGTTCGTTGCAACAAATTGATGAGCAATG
CTTTTTTATAATGCCAACTTTGTACAAAAAAGTTGGCATGGATCCCACCCGGGGTCTGTGTGCCCTCTCC
ACACACGACCTGGCAAAATTTCACAGTCTTCCCCCGGCTAGAAAGGCGGCAGGTAAGCGAGCGCACCTTC
GGTGTTACTCCAAGCTGCTCTCTCTTAAGAGCTGGGAGCAACTGGCCTCTTTTTTGTCTCTGCCCCCGGG
ACCCACGTTTACAGACTTTAGACTATTTTTCGAAGTCACCCTGGGTCGGAGAATCGCAGATTGCGTTGTG
GTAGCTCTGCAGCCTTATCCCCGGTGTTATATTGTAGAATTTAAGACGGCCATGAGCAACACGGCCAACC
CGCAAAGCGTTACTCGCAAGGCACAGAGGCTAGAGGGCACCGCCCAGTTGTGTGACTGTGCCAATTTTCT
TCGCACGTCCTGCCCCCCCGTGCTGGGCAGTCAGGGCCTGGAAGTCTTGGCGGCGTTGGTATTTAAAAAC
CAGCGATCCCTGAGAACGCTCCAGGTAGAGTTTCCAGCCCTGGGCCAAAAGACCCTCCCCACCTCCACCA
CCGGCCTGCTAAACCTCCTCTCCCGCTGGCAGGATGGCGCTCTCCGGGCACGTCTTGATAGACCCCGCCC
GACTGCCCAGGGACACAGGCCCCGAACTCATGTGGGCCCCAAGCCTTCGCAACTCACTGCGCGTGTCCCC
CGAAGCGCTCGAGCTGGCAGAGCGGGAGGCCGAAAGGGCCAGGTCGGAGCGGTGGGACAGGTGTGCCCAG
GTGCTCAAAAACCAACTTTCTTGTACAAAGTTGGCATTATAAGAAAGCATTGCTTATCAATTTGTTGCAA
CGAACAGGTCACTATCAGTCAAAATAAAATCATTATTTGCCATCCAGCTGATATCCCCTATAGTGAGTCG
TATTACATGGTCATAGCTGTTTCCTGGCAGCTCTGGCCCGTGTCTCAAAATCTCTGATGTTACATTGCAC
AAGATAAAAATATATCATCATGCCTCCTCTAGACCAGCCAGGACAGAAATGCCTCGACTTCGCTGCTACC
CAAGGTTGCCGGGTGACGCACACCGTGGAAACGGATGAAGGCACGAACCCAGTGGACATAAGCCTGTTCG
GTTCGTAAGCTGTAATGCAAGTAGCGTATGCGCTCACGCAACTGGTCCAGAACCTTGACCGAACGCAGCG
GTGGTAACGGCGCAGTGGCGGTTTTCATGGCTTGTTATGACTGTTTTTTTGGGGTACAGTCTATGCCTCG
GGCATCCAAGCAGCAAGCGCGTTACGCCGTGGGTCGATGTTTGATGTTATGGAGCAGCAACGATGTTACG
CAGCAGGGCAGTCGCCCTAAAACAAAGTTAAACATTATGAGGGAAGCGGTGATCGCCGAAGTATCGACTC
AACTATCAGAGGTAGTTGGCGTCATCGAGCGCCATCTCGAACCGACGTTGCTGGCCGTACATTTGTACGG
CTCCGCAGTGGATGGCGGCCTGAAGCCACACAGTGATATTGATTTGCTGGTTACGGTGACCGTAAGGCTT
GATGAAACAACGCGGCGAGCTTTGATCAACGACCTTTTGGAAACTTCGGCTTCCCCTGGAGAGAGCGAGA
TTCTCCGCGCTGTAGAAGTCACCATTGTTGTGCACGACGACATCATTCCGTGGCGTTATCCAGCTAAGCG
CGAACTGCAATTTGGAGAATGGCAGCGCAATGACATTCTTGCAGGTATCTTCGAGCCAGCCACGATCGAC
ATTGATCTGGCTATCTTGCTGACAAAAGCAAGAGAACATAGCGTTGCCTTGGTAGGTCCAGCGGCGGAGG
AACTCTTTGATCCGGTTCCTGAACAGGATCTATTTGAGGCGCTAAATGAAACCTTAACGCTATGGAACTC
GCCGCCCGACTGGGCTGGCGATGAGCGAAATGTAGTGCTTACGTTGTCCCGCATTTGGTACAGCGCAGTA
ACCGGCAAAATCGCGCCGAAGGATGTCGCTGCCGACTGGGCAATGGAGCGCCTGCCGGCCCAGTATCAGC
CCGTCATACTTGAAGCTAGACAGGCTTATCTTGGACAAGAAGAAGATCGCTTGGCCTCGCGCGCAGATCA
GTTGGAAGAATTTGTCCACTACGTGAAAGGCGAGATCACCAAGGTAGTCGGCAAATAACCCTCGAGCCAC
CCATGACCAAAATCCCTTAACGTGAGTTACGCGTCGTTCCACTGAGCGTCAGACCCCGTAGAAAAGATCA
AAGGATCTTCTTGAGATCCTTTTTTTCTGCGCGTAATCTGCTGCTTGCAAACAAAAAAACCACCGCTACC
AGCGGTGGTTTGTTTGCCGGATCAAGAGCTACCAACTCTTTTTCCGAAGGTAACTGGCTTCAGCAGAGCG
CAGATACCAAATACTGTTCTTCTAGTGTAGCCGTAGTTAGGCCACCACTTCAAGAACTCTGTAGCACCGC
CTACATACCTCGCTCTGCTAATCCTGTTACCAGTGGCTGCTGCCAGTGGCGATAAGTCGTGTCTTACCGG
GTTGGACTCAAGACGATAGTTACCGGATAAGGCGCAGCGGTCGGGCTGAACGGGGGGTTCGTGCACACAG
CCCAGCTTGGAGCGAACGACCTACACCGAACTGAGATACCTACAGCGTGAGCTATGAGAAAGCGCCACGC
TTCCCGAAGGGAGAAAGGCGGACAGGTATCCGGTAAGCGGCAGGGTCGGAACAGGAGAGCGCACGAGGGA
GCTTCCAGGGGGAAACGCCTGGTATCTTTATAGTCCTGTCGGGTTTCGCCACCTCTGACTTGAGCGTCGA
TTTTTGTGATGCTCGTCAGGGGGGCGGAGCCTATGGAAAAACGCCAGCAACGCGGCCTTTTTACGGTTCC
TGGCCTTTTGCTGGCCTTTTGCTCACATGTT
